Addgene plasmid #69472: pMXs-Puro-DUS2L-PSKH1
Purpose: Expresses DUS2L-PSKH1 fusion gene
Depositing lab: Axel Hillmer. Depositing organization: Genome Institute of Singapore, A*STAR Research Entities. Publication: Recurrent Fusion Genes in Gastric Cancer: CLDN18-ARHGAP26 Induces Loss of Epithelial Integrity. Yao F, Kausalya JP, Sia YY, Teo AS, Lee WH, Ong AG, Zhang Z, Tan JH, Li G, Bertrand D, Liu X, Poh HM, Guan P, Zhu F, Pathiraja TN, Ariyaratne PN, Rao J, Woo XY, Cai S, Mulawadi FH, Poh WT, Veeravalli L, Chan CS, Lim SS, Leong ST, Neo SC, Choi PS, Chew EG, Nagarajan N, Jacques PE, So JB, Ruan X, Yeoh KG, Tan P, Sung WK, Hunziker W, Ruan Y, Hillmer AM. Cell Rep. 2015 Jul 14;12(2):272-85. doi: 10.1016/j.celrep.2015.06.020. Epub 2015 Jul 2. PubMed 26146084.
Backbone
  Vector backbone: pMXs-Puro
  Backbone manufacturer: cell biolabs
  Backbone size w/o insert (bp): 5604
  Total vector size (bp): 7575
  Modifications to backbone: Added a fusion gene and a HA tag
  Vector type: Retroviral
  Selectable markers: Puromycin
Growth in bacteria
  Bacterial resistance: Ampicillin, 100 μg/mL
  Growth temperature: 37°C
  Growth strain: NEB Stable
  Growth instructions: 200mg/L
  Copy number: Unknown
Gene/Insert
  Gene/Insert name: DUS2L-PSKH1 (alt names: dihydrouridine synthase 2; protein serine kinase H1)
  Species: H. sapiens (human)
  Insert size (bp): 1971
  GenBank ID: NM_017803 NM_006742
  Entrez Gene: PSKH1
  Tag / fusion protein: HA TAG (C terminal on insert)
  Cloning method: TOPO Cloning
  Sequencing primers: 5′ TAGAACCTCGCTGGAAAGGA; 3′ CGGGACTATGGTTGCTGACT
Terms and licenses: Academic/Nonprofit Terms; Industry Terms: Not Available to Industry
How to cite: pMXs-Puro-DUS2L-PSKH1 was a gift from Axel Hillmer (Addgene plasmid # 69472 ; http://n2t.net/addgene:69472 ; RRID:Addgene_69472)
