[The description below was written by a language model from this plasmid's Addgene catalogue record and pLannotate feature annotations shown in this document.]
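Description:
pMXs-Puro-DUS2L-PSKH1 is a Moloney murine leukemia virus-based retroviral expression vector, built on the pMXs-Puro backbone, that carries a human DUS2L-PSKH1 fusion gene. This fusion was one of those described in a study of recurrent fusions in gastric cancer. In bacteria the plasmid replicates from a high-copy ColE1/pUC-type origin and is selected with ampicillin through the bla gene and its own promoter. The catalogue lists a total size of 7575 bp, slightly larger than the 7555 nt depositor sequence that was annotated.

The viral portion is flanked by MMLV long terminal repeats. Downstream of the 5′ LTR lie the packaging signal, a truncated gag segment lacking its start codon, and a pol region that contributes a splice acceptor. These elements allow the transcript to be packaged when viral proteins are supplied in trans by a packaging cell line. No internal promoter is annotated upstream of the insert, so expression is presumably driven by the 5′ LTR.

The insert of about 1.97 kb comprises an N-terminal fragment of DUS2 (dihydrouridine synthase 2, a tRNA-modifying enzyme) followed by the PSKH1 serine kinase coding sequence. It ends in a C-terminal HA epitope, which the annotation software matched as a fragment of a 3xHA tag and which is used for detection of the fusion protein. Downstream, an SV40 enhancer/early promoter drives puromycin N-acetyltransferase so that transduced mammalian cells can be selected. The 3′ LTR region partly matches a ΔU3 self-inactivating fragment, but it is also annotated as a standard MMLV LTR. The construct is suited to stable expression of the tagged fusion in mammalian cells to study its functional consequences.
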