Features (pLannotate 1.2.2; 16 found; start..end, strand, type, name):
     22..615     +  LTR            LTR: long terminal repeat from Moloney murine leukemia virus
    678..877     +  misc_feature   MMLV Ψ: packaging signal of Moloney murine leukemia virus (MMLV)
    929..1017    +  misc_feature   MESV Ψ (fragment): packaging signal of murine embryonic stem cell virus
   1094..1510    +  CDS            gag (truncated): truncated Moloney murine leukemia virus (MMLV) gag gene lacking the start codon
   1520..1894    +  misc_feature   pol region: Moloney murine leukemia virus (MMLV) pol region containing the splice acceptor site
   1932..2492    +  CDS            DUS2 (fragment): DUS2L_HUMAN - Also known as DUS2L. Experimental evidence at protein level: Swiss-Prot protein existence level 1. Dihydrouridine synthase. Catalyzes the NADPH-dependent synthesis of dihydrouridine, a modified base found in the D-loop of most tRNAs (PubMed:15994936, PubMed:26429968, PubMed:30149704). Negatively regulates the activation of EIF2AK2/PKR (PubMed:18096616). From Homo sapiens (Human).
   2556..3827    +  CDS            PSKH1: KPSH1_HUMAN - Experimental evidence at protein level: Swiss-Prot protein existence level 1. May be a SFC-associated serine kinase (splicing factor compartment-associated serine kinase) with a role in intranuclear SR protein (non-snRNP splicing factors containing a serine/arginine-rich domain) trafficking and pre-mRNA processing. From Homo sapiens (Human).
   3834..3861    +  CDS            3xHA (fragment): three tandem HA epitope tags
   3900..4229    +  promoter       SV40 promoter: SV40 enhancer and early promoter
   4239..4838    +  CDS            PuroR: puromycin N-acetyltransferase; pac from Streptomyces; confers resistance to puromycin
   4938..5059    +  LTR            3' LTR (ΔU3) (fragment): self-inactivating 3' long terminal repeat (LTR) from Moloney murine leukemia virus
   5060..5529    +  LTR            LTR: long terminal repeat from Moloney murine leukemia virus
   5595..5647    -  CDS            lacI (fragment): lac repressor; lacI; The lac repressor binds to the lac operator to inhibit transcription in E. coli. This inhibition can be relieved by adding lactose or isopropyl-β-D-thiogalactopyranoside (IPTG).
   5830..6418    -  rep_origin     ori: high-copy-number ColE1/pMB1/pBR322/pUC origin of replication
   6582..7442    -  CDS            AmpR: β-lactamase; bla; confers resistance to ampicillin, carbenicillin, and related antibiotics
   7443..7547    -  promoter       AmpR promoter: bla
>Addgene plasmid #69472 | pMXs-Puro-DUS2L-PSKH1 | depositor full sequence | sequence record 129714 | pMXs-Puro-DUS2L-PSKH1 sequence 7555 bps
CCCGAAAAGTGCCACCTGCATAATGAAAGACCCCACCTGTAGGTTTGGCAAGCTAGCTTAAGTAACGCCA
TTTTGCAAGGCATGGAAAAATACATAACTGAGAATAGAAAAGTTCAGATCAAGGTCAGGAACAGATGGAA
CAGCTGAATATGGGCCAAACAGGATATCTGTGGTAAGCAGTTCCTGCCCCGGCTCAGGGCCAAGAACAGA
TGGAACAGCTGAATATGGGCCAAACAGGATATCTGTGGTAAGCAGTTCCTGCCCCGGCTCAGGGCCAAGA
ACAGATGGTCCCCAGATGCGGTCCAGCCCTCAGCAGTTTCTAGAGAACCATCAGATGTTTCCAGGGTGCC
CCAAGGACCTGAAATGACCCTGTGCCTTATTTGAACTAACCAATCAGTTCGCTTCTCGCTTCTGTTCGCG
CGCTTCTGCTCCCCGAGCTCAATAAAAGAGCCCACAACCCCTCACTCGGCGCGCCAGTCCTCCGATTGAC
TGAGTCGCCCGGGTACCCGTGTATCCAATAAACCCTCTTGCAGTTGCATCCGACTTGTGGTCTCGCTGTT
CCTTGGGAGGGTCTCCTCTGAGTGATTGACTACCCGTCAGCGGGGGTCTTTCATTTGGGGGCTCGTCCGG
GATCGGGAGACCCCTGCCCAGGGACCACCGACCCACCACCGGGAGGTAAGCTGGCCAGCAACTTATCTGT
GTCTGTCCGATTGTCTAGTGTCTATGACTGATTTTATGCGCCTGCGTCGGTACTAGTTAGCTAACTAGCT
CTGTATCTGGCGGACCCGTGGTGGAACTGACGAGTTCGGAACACCCGGCCGCAACCCTGGGAGACGTCCC
AGGGACTTCGGGGGCCGTTTTTGTGGCCCGACCTGAGTCCAAAAATCCCGATCGTTTTGGACTCTTTGGT
GCACCCCCCTAATAGGAGGGATATGTGGTTCTGGTAGGAGACGAGAACCTAAAACAGTTCCCGCCTCCGT
CTGAATTTTTGCTTTCGGTTTGGGACCGAAGCCGCGCCGCGCGTCTTGTCTGCTGCAGCATCGTTCTGTG
TTGTCTCTGTCTGACTGTGTTTCTGTATTTGTCTGAAAATTAGGGCCAGACTGTTACCACTCCCTTAAGT
TTGACCTTAGGTCACTGGAAAGATGTCGAGCGGATCGCTCACAACCAGTCGGTAGATGTCAAGAAGAGAC
GTTGGGTTACCTTCTGCTCTGCAGAATGGCCAACCTTTAACGTCGGATGGCCGCGAGACGGCACCTTTAA
CCGAGACCTCATCACCCAGGTTAAGATCAAGGTCTTTTCACCTGGCCCGCATGGACACCCAGACCAGGTC
CCCTACATCGTGACCTGGGAAGCCTTGGCTTTTGACCCCCCTCCCTGGGTCAAGCCCTTTGTACACCCTA
AGCCTCCGCCTCCTCTTCCTCCATCCGCCCCGTCTCTCCCCCTTGAACCTCCTCGTTCGACCCCGCCTCG
ATCCTCCCTTTATCCAGCCCTCACTCCTTCTCTAGGCGCCCCCATATGGCCATATGAGATCTTATATGGG
GCACCCCCGCCCCTTGTAAACTTCCCTGACCCTGACATGACAAGAGTTACTAACAGCCCCTCTCTCCAAG
CTCACTTACAGGCTCTCTACTTAGTCCAGCACGAAGTCTGGAGACCTCTGGCGGCAGCCTACCAAGAACA
ACTGGACCGACCGGTGGTACCTCACCCTTACCGAGTCGGCGACACAGTGTGGGTCCGCCGACACCAGACT
AAGAACCTAGAACCTCGCTGGAAAGGACCTTACACAGTCCTGCTGACCACCCCCACCGCCCTCAAAGTAG
ACGGCATCGCAGCTTGGATACACGCCGCCCACGTGAAGGCTGCCGACCCCGGGGGTGGACCATCCTCTAG
ACTGCCGGATCTAGCTAGTTAATTAAGGATCCGCCGCCACCATGATTTTGAATAGCCTCTCTCTGTGTTA
CCATAATAAGCTAATCCTGGCCCCAATGGTTCGGGTAGGGACTCTTCCAATGAGGCTGCTGGCCCTGGAT
TATGGAGCGGACATTGTTTACTGTGAGGAGCTGATCGACCTCAAGATGATTCAGTGCAAGAGAGTTGTTA
ATGAGGTGCTCAGCACAGTGGACTTTGTCGCCCCTGATGATCGAGTTGTCTTCCGCACCTGTGAAAGAGA
GCAGAACAGGGTGGTCTTCCAGATGGGGACTTCAGACGCAGAGCGAGCCCTTGCTGTGGCCAGGCTTGTA
GAAAATGATGTGGCTGGTATTGATGTCAACATGGGCTGTCCAAAACAATATTCCACCAAGGGAGGAATGG
GAGCTGCCCTGCTGTCAGACCCTGACAAGATTGAGAAGATCCTCAGCACTCTTGTTAAAGGGACACGCAG
ACCTGTGACCTGCAAGATTCGCATCCTGCCATCGCTAGAAGATACCCTGAGCCTTGTGAAGCGGATAGAG
AGGACTGGCATTGCTGCCATCGCAGTTCATGGGAGGTGTAGACGGGGCACTGCCTTCAGAGCAGGTCCTG
CCAGCCTCGCTGGAGAGGATGCCCTCGTGTCCGTGATGGGCTGTGGGACAAGCAAGGTCCTTCCCGAGCC
ACCCAAGGATGTCCAGCTGGATCTGGTCAAGAAGGTGGAGCCCTTCAGTGGCACTAAGAGTGACGTGTAC
AAGCACTTCATCACAGAGGTGGACAGTGTTGGCCCTGTCAAAGCCGGGTTCCCAGCAGCAAGTCAGTATG
CACACCCCTGCCCCGGTCCCCCGACTGCTGGCCACACGGAGCCTCCCTCAGAACCACCACGCAGGGCCAG
GGTAGCTAAGTACAGGGCCAAGTTTGACCCACGTGTTACAGCTAAGTATGACATCAAGGCCCTAATTGGC
CGAGGCAGCTTCAGCCGAGTGGTACGTGTAGAGCACCGGGCAACCCGGCAGCCGTATGCCATCAAGATGA
TTGAGACCAAGTACCGGGAGGGGCGGGAGGTGTGTGAGTCGGAGCTGCGTGTGCTGCGTCGGGTGCGTCA
TGCCAACATCATCCAGCTGGTGGAGGTGTTCGAGACACAGGAGCGGGTGTACATGGTGATGGAGCTGGCC
ACTGGTGGAGAGCTCTTTGACCGCATCATTGCCAAGGGCTCCTTCACCGAGCGTGACGCCACGCGGGTGC
TGCAGATGGTGCTGGATGGCGTCCGGTATCTGCATGCACTGGGCATCACACACCGAGACCTCAAACCTGA
GAATCTGCTCTACTACCATCCGGGCACTGACTCCAAGATCATCATCACCGACTTCGGCCTGGCCAGTGCT
CGCAAGAAGGGTGATGACTGCTTGATGAAGACCACCTGTGGCACGCCTGAGTACATTGCCCCAGAAGTCC
TGGTCCGCAAGCCATACACCAACTCAGTGGACATGTGGGCGCTGGGCGTCATTGCCTACATCCTACTCAG
TGGCACCATGCCGTTTGAGGATGACAACCGTACCCGGCTGTACCGGCAGATCCTCAGGGGCAAGTACAGT
TACTCTGGGGAGCCCTGGCCTAGTGTGTCCAACCTGGCCAAGGACTTCATTGACCGCCTGCTGACAGTGG
ACCCTGGAGCCCGTATGACTGCACTGCAGGCCCTGAGGCACCCGTGGGTGGTGAGCATGGCTGCCTCTTC
ATCCATGAAGAACCTGCACCGCTCCATATCCCAGAACCTCCTTAAACGTGCCTCCTCGCGCTGCCAGAGC
ACCAAATCTGCCCAGTCCACGCGTTCCAGCCGCTCCACACGCTCCAATAAGTCACGCCGTGTGCGGGAAC
GGGAGCTGCGGGAGCTCAACCTGCGCTACCAGCAGCAATACAATGGCCTCGAGTACCCATACGATGTTCC
AGATTACGCTTGATGAGCGGCCGCCAGCACAGTGGTCGACCTGTGGAATGTGTGTCAGTTAGGGTGTGGA
AAGTCCCCAGGCTCCCCAGCAGGCAGAAGTATGCAAAGCATGCATCTCAATTAGTCAGCAACCAGGTGTG
GAAAGTCCCCAGGCTCCCCAGCAGGCAGAAGTATGCAAAGCATGCATCTCAATTAGTCAGCAACCATAGT
CCCGCCCCTAACTCCGCCCATCCCGCCCCTAACTCCGCCCAGTTCCGCCCATTCTCCGCCCCATGGCTGA
CTAATTTTTTTTATTTATGCAGAGGCCGAGGCCGCCTCGGCCTCTGAGCTATTCCAGAAGTAGTGAGGAG
GCTTTTTTGGAGGCCTAGGCTTTTGCAAAAAGCTTACCATGACCGAGTACAAGCCCACGGTGCGCCTCGC
CACCCGCGACGACGTCCCCAGGGCCGTACGCACCCTCGCCGCCGCGTTCGCCGACTACCCCGCCACGCGC
CACACCGTCGATCCGGACCGCCACATCGAGCGGGTCACCGAGCTGCAAGAACTCTTCCTCACGCGCGTCG
GGCTCGACATCGGCAAGGTGTGGGTCGCGGACGACGGCGCCGCGGTGGCGGTCTGGACCACGCCGGAGAG
CGTCGAAGCGGGGGCGGTGTTCGCCGAGATCGGCCCGCGCATGGCCGAGTTGAGCGGTTCCCGGCTGGCC
GCGCAGCAACAGATGGAAGGCCTCCTGGCGCCGCACCGGCCCAAGGAGCCCGCGTGGTTCCTGGCCACCG
TCGGCGTCTCGCCCGACCACCAGGGCAAGGGTCTGGGCAGCGCCGTCGTGCTCCCCGGAGTGGAGGCGGC
CGAGCGCGCCGGGGTGCCCGCCTTCCTGGAGACCTCCGCGCCCCGCAACCTCCCCTTCTACGAGCGGCTC
GGCTTCACCGTCACCGCCGACGTCGAGTGCCCGAAGGACCGCGCGACCTGGTGCATGACCCGCAAGCCCG
GTGCCTGACGCCCGCCCCACGACCCGCAGCGCCCGACCGAAAGGAGCGCACGACCCATCGTCGACGATAA
AATAAAAGATTTTATTTAGTCTCCAGAAAAAGGGGGGAATGAAAGACCCCACCTGTAGGTTTGGCAAGCT
AGCTTAAGTAACGCCATTTTGCAAGGCATGGAAAAATACATAACTGAGAATAGAGAAGTTCAGATCAAGG
TCAGGAACAGATGGAACAGCTGAATATGGGCCAAACAGGATATCTGTGGTAAGCAGTTCCTGCCCCGGCT
CAGGGCCAAGAACAGATGGAACAGCTGAATATGGGCCAAACAGGATATCTGTGGTAAGCAGTTCCTGCCC
CGGCTCAGGGCCAAGAACAGATGGTCCCCAGATGCGGTCCAGCCCTCAGCAGTTTCTAGAGAACCATCAG
ATGTTTCCAGGGTGCCCCAAGGACCTGAAATGACCCTGTGCCTTATTTGAACTAACCAATCAGTTCGCTT
CTCGCTTCTGTTCGCGCGCTTCTGCTCCCCGAGCTCAATAAAAGAGCCCACAACCCCTCACTCGGGGCGC
CAGTCCTCCGATTGACTGAGTCGCCCGGGTACCCGTGTATCCAATAAACCCTCTTGCAGTTGCATCCGAC
TTGTGGTCTCGCTGTTCCTTGGGAGGGTCTCCTCTGAGTGATTGACTACCCGTCAGCGGGGGTCTTTCAC
ATGCAGCATGTATCAAAATTAATTTGGTTTTTTTTCTTAAGTATTTACATTAAATGGCCATAGTTGCATT
AATGAATCGGCCAACGCGCGGGGAGAGGCGGTTTGCGTATTGGGCGCTCTTCCGCTTCCTCGCTCACTGA
CTCGCTGCGCTCGGTCGTTCGGCTGCGGCGAGCGGTATCAGCTCACTCAAAGGCGGTAATACGGTTATCC
ACAGAATCAGGGGATAACGCAGGAAAGAACATGTGAGCAAAAGGCCAGCAAAAGGCCAGGAACCGTAAAA
AGGCCGCGTTGCTGGCGTTTTTCCATAGGCTCCGCCCCCCTGACGAGCATCACAAAAATCGACGCTCAAG
TCAGAGGTGGCGAAACCCGACAGGACTATAAAGATACCAGGCGTTTCCCCCTGGAAGCTCCCTCGTGCGC
TCTCCTGTTCCGACCCTGCCGCTTACCGGATACCTGTCCGCCTTTCTCCCTTCGGGAAGCGTGGCGCTTT
CTCATAGCTCACGCTGTAGGTATCTCAGTTCGGTGTAGGTCGTTCGCTCCAAGCTGGGCTGTGTGCACGA
ACCCCCCGTTCAGCCCGACCGCTGCGCCTTATCCGGTAACTATCGTCTTGAGTCCAACCCGGTAAGACAC
GACTTATCGCCACTGGCAGCAGCCACTGGTAACAGGATTAGCAGAGCGAGGTATGTAGGCGGTGCTACAG
AGTTCTTGAAGTGGTGGCCTAACTACGGCTACACTAGAAGAACAGTATTTGGTATCTGCGCTCTGCTGAA
GCCAGTTACCTTCGGAAAAAGAGTTGGTAGCTCTTGATCCGGCAAACAAACCACCGCTGGTAGCGGTGGT
TTTTTTGTTTGCAAGCAGCAGATTACGCGCAGAAAAAAAGGATCTCAAGAAGATCCTTTGATCTTTTCTA
CGGGGTCTGACGCTCAGTGGAACGAAAACTCACGTTAAGGGATTTTGGTCATGAGATTATCAAAAAGGAT
CTTCACCTAGATCCTTTTGCGGCCGGCCGCAAATCAATCTAAAGTATATATGAGTAAACTTGGTCTGACA
GTTACCAATGCTTAATCAGTGAGGCACCTATCTCAGCGATCTGTCTATTTCGTTCATCCATAGTTGCCTG
ACTCCCCGTCGTGTAGATAACTACGATACGGGAGGGCTTACCATCTGGCCCCAGTGCTGCAATGATACCG
CGAGACCCACGCTCACCGGCTCCAGATTTATCAGCAATAAACCAGCCAGCCGGAAGGGCCGAGCGCAGAA
GTGGTCCTGCAACTTTATCCGCCTCCATCCAGTCTATTAATTGTTGCCGGGAAGCTAGAGTAAGTAGTTC
GCCAGTTAATAGTTTGCGCAACGTTGTTGCCATTGCTACAGGCATCGTGGTGTCACGCTCGTCGTTTGGT
ATGGCTTCATTCAGCTCCGGTTCCCAACGATCAAGGCGAGTTACATGATCCCCCATGTTGTGCAAAAAAG
CGGTTAGCTCCTTCGGTCCTCCGATCGTTGTCAGAAGTAAGTTGGCCGCAGTGTTATCACTCATGGTTAT
GGCAGCACTGCATAATTCTCTTACTGTCATGCCATCCGTAAGATGCTTTTCTGTGACTGGTGAGTACTCA
ACCAAGTCATTCTGAGAATAGTGTATGCGGCGACCGAGTTGCTCTTGCCCGGCGTCAATACGGGATAATA
CCGCGCCACATAGCAGAACTTTAAAAGTGCTCATCATTGGAAAACGTTCTTCGGGGCGAAAACTCTCAAG
GATCTTACCGCTGTTGAGATCCAGTTCGATGTAACCCACTCGTGCACCCAACTGATCTTCAGCATCTTTT
ACTTTCACCAGCGTTTCTGGGTGAGCAAAAACAGGAAGGCAAAATGCCGCAAAAAAGGGAATAAGGGCGA
CACGGAAATGTTGAATACTCATACTCTTCCTTTTTCAATATTATTGAAGCATTTATCAGGGTTATTGTCT
CATGAGCGGATACATATTTGAATGTATTTAGAAAAATAAACAAATAGGGGTTCCGCGCACATTTC
