>Addgene plasmid #69472 | pMXs-Puro-DUS2L-PSKH1 | addgene partial sequence | sequence record 129712 | pBABE3 5'-ACCCTAACTGACACACATTCC-3'
CGGCCGCTCATCAAGCGTAATCTGGAACATCGTATGGGTACTCGAGGCCATTGTATTGCTGCTGGTAGCG
CAGGTTGAGCTCCCGCAGCTCCCGTTCCCGCACACGGCGTGACTTATTGGAGCGTGTGGAGCGGCTGGAA
CGCGTGGACTGGGCAGATTTGGTGCTCTGGCAGCGCGAGGAGGCACGTTTAAGGAGGTTCTGGGATATGG
AGCGGTGCAGGTTCTTCATGGATGAAGAGGCAGCCATGCTCACCACCCACGGGTGCCTCAGGGCCTGCAG
TGCAGTCATACGGGCTCCAGGGTCCACTGTCAGCAGGCGGTCAATGAAGTCCTTGGCCAGGTTGGACACA
CTAGGCCAGGGCTCCCCAGAGTAACTGTACTTGCCCCTGAGGATCTGCCGGTACAGCCGGGTACGGTTGT
CATCCTCAAACGGCATGGTGCCACTGAGTAGGATGTAGGCAATGACGCCCAGCGCCCACATGTCCACTGA
GTTGGTGTATGGCTTGCGGACCAGGACTTCTGGGGCAATGTACTCAGGCGTGCCACAGGTGGTCTTCATC
AAGCAGTCATCACCCTTCTTGCGAGCACTGGCCAGGCCGAAGTCGGTGATGATGATCTTGGAGTCAGTGC
CCGGATGGTAGTAGAGCAGATTCTCAGGTTTGAGGTCTCGGTGTGTGATGCCCAGTGCATGCAGATACCG
GACGCCATCCAGCACCATCTGCAGCACCCGCGTGGCGTCACGCTCGGTGAAGGAGCCCTTGGCAATGATG
CGGTCAAAGAGCTCTCCACCAGTGGCCAGCTCCATCACCATGTACACC
