>Addgene plasmid #69472 | pMXs-Puro-DUS2L-PSKH1 | addgene partial sequence | sequence record 129713 | pMX-S1811 5'-GACGGCATCGCAGCTTGGATACAC-3'
GGGGGTGGACCATCCTCTAGACTGCCGGATCTAGCTAGTTAATTAAGGATCCGCCGCCACCATGATTTTG
AATAGCCTCTCTCTGTGTTACCATAATAAGCTAATCCTGGCCCCAATGGTTCGGGTAGGGACTCTTCCAA
TGAGGCTGCTGGCCCTGGATTATGGAGCGGACATTGTTTACTGTGAGGAGCTGATCGACCTCAAGATGAT
TCAGTGCAAGAGAGTTGTTAATGAGGTGCTCAGCACAGTGGACTTTGTCGCCCCTGATGATCGAGTTGTC
TTCCGCACCTGTGAAAGAGAGCAGAACAGGGTGGTCTTCCAGATGGGGACTTCAGACGCAGAGCGAGCCC
TTGCTGTGGCCAGGCTTGTAGAAAATGATGTGGCTGGTATTGATGTCAACATGGGCTGTCCAAAACAATA
TTCCACCAAGGGAGGAATGGGAGCTGCCCTGCTGTCAGACCCTGACAAGATTGAGAAGATCCTCAGCACT
CTTGTTAAAGGGACACGCAGACCTGTGACCTGCAAGATTCGCATCCTGCCATCGCTAGAAGATACCCTGA
GCCTTGTGAAGCGGATAGAGAGGACTGGCATTGCTGCCATCGCAGTTCATGGGAGGTGTAGACGGGGCAC
TGCCTTCAGAGCAGGTCCTGCCAGCCTCGCTGGAGAGGATGCCCTCGTGTCCGTGATGGGCTGTGGGACA
AGCAAGGTCCTTCCCGAGCCACCCAAGGATGTCCAGCTGGATCTGGTCAAGAAGGTGGAGCCCTTCAGTG
GCACTAAGAGTGACGTGTACAAGCACTTCATCACAGAGGTGGACAGTGTTGGCCCTGTCAAAGCCGGGTT
CCCAGCAGCAAGTCAGTATGCACACC
